>Addgene plasmid #111331 | puC19 preACT1(del6) C256A | addgene full sequence | sequence record 215146 | Addgene NGS Result
CTCGCGCGTTTCGGTGATGACGGTGAAAACCTCTGACACATGCAGCTCCCGGAGACGGTCACAGCTTGTC
TGTAAGCGGATGCCGGGAGCAGACAAGCCCGTCAGGGCGCGTCAGCGGGTGTTGGCGGGTGTCGGGGCTG
GCTTAACTATGCGGCATCAGAGCAGATTGTACTGAGAGTGCACCATATGCGGTGTGAAATACCGCACAGA
TGCGTAAGGAGAAAATACCGCATCAGGCGCCATTCGCCATTCAGGCTGCGCAACTGTTGGGAAGGGCGAT
CGGTGCGGGCCTCTTCGCTATTACGCCAGCTGGCGAAAGGGGGATGTGCTGCAAGGCGATTAAGTTGGGT
AACGCCAGGGTTTTCCCAGTCACGACGTTGTAAAACGACGGCCAGTGAATTCGAGCTCGCCCCTTCATCA
CCAACGTAGGAGTCTTTTTGACCCATACCGACCATGATACCTTGGTGTCTTGGTCTACCGACGATAGATG
GGAAGACAGCACGAGGAGCGTCGTCACCGGCAAAACCGGCTTTACACATACCAGAACCGTTATCAATAAC
CAAAGCAGCAACCTCTAAACATATAATATAGCAACAAAAAGAATGAAGCAATCGATGTTATTACATGAGA
CACAGTAGCAAATAAAAGAAGAATATCACTATCACTTATCACGAAAATATTTCAGTTTTTTTTTTTTTCC
AAATTTCAAGCCCCTATTTATTCCAATAATATCGTGGTTATTACAGATCAGTCAATATAGGAGGTTATGG
GAGAGTGAAAAATAGTAAAAAAAGGTAAAAGAGAAATCTCTCGAGCAATTGGGACCGTGCAATTCTTCTT
ACAGTTAAATGGGATGGTGCAAGCGCTAGAACATACCAGAATCCATTGTTAATTCAGTAAATTTTCGATC
TTGGGAAGAAAAAAGCAGTAAGCGTGAAAAATCTAAAAGGGGGATCCTCTAGAGTCGACCTGCAGCCCAA
GCTTGGGTCTCCCTATAGTGAGTCGTATTAATTTCGATAAGCCAGCTGGGCCTCGCGCGTTTCGGTGATG
ACGGTGAAAACCTCTGACACATGCAGCTCCCGGAGACGGTCACAGCTTGTCTGTAAGCGGATGCCGGGAG
CAGACAAGCCCGTCAGGGCGCGTCAGCGGGTGTTGGCGGGTGTCGGGGCGCAGCCATGACCCAGTCACGT
AGCGCATCAGAGCAGATTGTACTGAGAGTGCACCATATGCGGTGTGAAATACCGCACAGATGCGTAAGGA
GAAAATACCGCATCAGGCGCTCTTCCGCTTCCTCGCTCACTGACTCGCTGCGCTCGGTCGTTCGGCTGCG
GCGAGCGGTATCAGCTCACTCAAAGGCGGTAATACGGTTATCCACAGAATCAGGGGATAACGCAGGAAAG
AACATGTGAGCAAAAGGCCAGCAAAAGGCCAGGAACCGTAAAAAGGCCGCGTTGCTGGCGTTTTTCCATA
GGCTCCGCCCCCCTGACGAGCATCACAAAAATCGACGCTCAAGTCAGAGGTGGCGAAACCCGACAGGACT
ATAAAGATACCAGGCGTTTCCCCCTGGAAGCTCCCTCGTGCGCTCTCCTGTTCCGACCCTGCCGCTTACC
GGATACCTGTCCGCCTTTCTCCCTTCGGGAAGCGTGGCGCTTTCTCATAGCTCACGCTGTAGGTATCTCA
GTTCGGTGTAGGTCGTTCGCTCCAAGCTGGGCTGTGTGCACGAACCCCCCGTTCAGCCCGACCGCTGCGC
CTTATCCGGTAACTATCGTCTTGAGTCCAACCCGGTAAGACACGACTTATCGCCACTGGCAGCAGCCACT
GGTAACAGGATTAGCAGAGCGAGGTATGTAGGCGGTGCTACAGAGTTCTTGAAGTGGTGGCCTAACTACG
GCTACACTAGAAGGACAGTATTTGGTATCTGCGCTCTGCTGAAGCCAGTTACCTTCGGAAAAAGAGTTGG
TAGCTCTTGATCCGGCAAACAAACCACCGCTGGTAGCGGTGGTTTTTTTGTTTGCAAGCAGCAGATTACG
CGCAGAAAAAAAGGATCTCAAGAAGATCCTTTGATCTTTTCTACGGGGTCTGACGCTCAGTGGAACGAAA
ACTCACGTTAAGGGATTTTGGTCATGAGATTATCAAAAAGGATCTTCACCTAGATCCTTTTAAATTAAAA
ATGAAGTTTTAAATCAATCTAAAGTATATATGAGTAAACTTGGTCTGACAGTTACCAATGCTTAATCAGT
GAGGCACCTATCTCAGCGATCTGTCTATTTCGTTCATCCATAGTTGCCTGACTCCCCGTCGTGTAGATAA
CTACGATACGGGAGGGCTTACCATCTGGCCCCAGTGCTGCAATGATACCGCGAGACCCACGCTCACCGGC
TCCAGATTTATCAGCAATAAACCAGCCAGCCGGAAGGGCCGAGCGCAGAAGTGGTCCTGCAACTTTATCC
GCCTCCATCCAGTCTATTAATTGTTGCCGGGAAGCTAGAGTAAGTAGTTCGCCAGTTAATAGTTTGCGCA
ACGTTGTTGCCATTGCTACAGGCATCGTGGTGTCACGCTCGTCGTTTGGTATGGCTTCATTCAGCTCCGG
TTCCCAACGATCAAGGCGAGTTACATGATCCCCCATGTTGTGCAAAAAAGCGGTTAGCTCCTTCGGTCCT
CCGATCGTTGTCAGAAGTAAGTTGGCCGCAGTGTTATCACTCATGGTTATGGCAGCACTGCATAATTCTC
TTACTGTCATGCCATCCGTAAGATGCTTTTCTGTGACTGGTGAGTACTCAACCAAGTCATTCTGAGAATA
GTGTATGCGGCGACCGAGTTGCTCTTGCCCGGCGTCAATACGGGATAATACCGCGCCACATAGCAGAACT
TTAAAAGTGCTCATCATTGGAAAACGTTCTTCGGGGCGAAAACTCTCAAGGATCTTACCGCTGTTGAGAT
CCAGTTCGATGTAACCCACTCGTGCACCCAACTGATCTTCAGCATCTTTTACTTTCACCAGCGTTTCTGG
GTGAGCAAAAACAGGAAGGCAAAATGCCGCAAAAAAGGGAATAAGGGCGACACGGAAATGTTGAATACTC
ATACTCTTCCTTTTTCAATATTATTGAAGCATTTATCAGGGTTATTGTCTCATGAGCGGATACATATTTG
AATGTATTTAGAAAAATAAACAAATAGGGGTTCCGCGCACATTTCCCCGAAAAGTGCCACCTGACGTCTA
AGAAACCATTATTATCATGACATTAACCTATAAAAATAGGCGTATCACGAGGCCCTTTCGT
Features (pLannotate 1.2.2; 12 found; start..end, strand, type, name):
      1..36      +  CDS            rop (fragment): Rop protein, which maintains plasmids at low copy number; rop
    138..237     +  misc_feature   bom (fragment): basis of mobility region from pBR322
    243..400     -  CDS            lacZα (fragment): LacZα fragment of β-galactosidase; lacZ fragment
    405..575     -  CDS            ACT1 (fragment): ACT_SACBA - Experimental evidence at protein level: Swiss-Prot protein existence level 1. Actins are highly conserved proteins that are involved in various types of cell motility and are ubiquitously expressed in all eukaryotic cells. From Saccharomyces bayanus (Yeast) (Saccharomyces uvarum x Saccharomyces eubayanus).
    950..975     +  misc_feature   MCS (fragment): pUC18/19 multiple cloning site
    992..1010    -  promoter       T7 promoter: promoter for bacteriophage T7 RNA polymerase
   1030..1067    +  CDS            rop (fragment): Rop protein, which maintains plasmids at low copy number; rop
   1169..1194    +  misc_feature   bom (fragment): basis of mobility region from pBR322
   1194..1277    +  misc_feature   bom (fragment): basis of mobility region from pBR322
   1463..2051    -  rep_origin     ori: high-copy-number ColE1/pMB1/pBR322/pUC origin of replication
   2222..3082    -  CDS            AmpR: β-lactamase; bla; confers resistance to ampicillin, carbenicillin, and related antibiotics
   3083..3187    -  promoter       AmpR promoter: bla
