[The description below was written by a language model from this plasmid's Addgene catalogue record and pLannotate feature annotations shown in this document.]
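Description:
puC19 preACT1(del6) C256A is a small (about 3.3 kb), high-copy bacterial plasmid built on the pUC19 backbone that serves as a template for in vitro T7 transcription rather than for protein expression. It is propagated in E. coli through the ColE1/pUC-type origin of replication and selected with ampicillin via the β-lactamase gene (AmpR) and its own promoter. The sequence annotation also picks up remnants of the lacZα fragment and the pUC multiple cloning site, along with short rop and bom fragments. These are vestigial backbone sequences with no evident role in how the plasmid is used.

The insert is a portion of the Saccharomyces cerevisiae ACT1 (actin) gene in its unspliced, intron-containing pre-mRNA form. A bacteriophage T7 promoter lies upstream in the same orientation, so T7 RNA polymerase can produce a run-off actin pre-mRNA transcript. The automated annotation recognises only a short actin coding fragment (matched to a closely related Saccharomyces actin). The unannotated stretch between that fragment and the T7 promoter presumably holds the short first exon and the intron, which a protein-based annotation would not detect. The insert carries a C256A substitution at the intron branch site, a type of mutation used to impair or alter the catalytic steps of splicing.

According to the depositor, the transcript is intended as a substrate for in vitro splicing reactions, and the associated work concerns the fidelity of pre-mRNA splicing in yeast. The depositor also notes that the "del6" deletion named in the plasmid title could not be confirmed, so users should check the sequence before relying on that feature.
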