Addgene plasmid #111331: puC19 preACT1(del6) C256A
Purpose: T7 transcription
Depositing lab: Christine Guthrie. Depositing organization: University of California, San Francisco (UCSF). Publication: The Isy1p component of the NineTeen complex interacts with the ATPase Prp16p to regulate the fidelity of pre-mRNA splicing. Villa T, Guthrie C. Genes Dev. 2005 Aug 15;19(16):1894-904. doi: 10.1101/gad.1336305. PubMed 16103217.
Backbone
  Vector backbone: pUC19
  Vector type: Bacterial Expression
Growth in bacteria
  Bacterial resistance: Ampicillin, 100 μg/mL
  Growth temperature: 37°C
  Growth strain: DH5alpha
  Copy number: High Copy
Gene/Insert
  Gene/Insert name: ACT1
  Species: S. cerevisiae (budding yeast)
  Mutation: branch site C256A
Terms and licenses: Academic/Nonprofit Terms; Industry Terms: Not Available to Industry
Depositor comments: for use in in vitro splicing reactions Cannot confirm del6- Please look at sequence before using.
How to cite: puC19 preACT1(del6) C256A was a gift from Christine Guthrie (Addgene plasmid # 111331 ; http://n2t.net/addgene:111331 ; RRID:Addgene_111331)
